>Addgene plasmid #149475 | pBTG2 | addgene full sequence | sequence record 313294 | Addgene NGS Result
GTCCAGATAGCCCAGTAGCTGACATTCATCCCAGGTGGCACTTTTCGTGGAAATGTGCGCGCCCGCGTTC
CTGCTGGCGCTGGGCCTGTTTCTGGCGCTGGACTTCCCGCTGTTCCGTCAGCAGCTTTTCGCCCACGGCC
TTGATGATCGCGGCGGCCTTGGCCTGCATATCCCGATTCAACGGCCCCAGGGCGTCCAGAACGGTCTTCA
GGCGCTCCCGAAGGTCTCGGGCCGTCTCTTGGGCTTGATCGGCCTTCTTGCGCATCTCACGCGCTCCTGC
GGCGGCCTGTAGGGCAGGCTCATACCCCTGCCGAACCGCTTTTGTCAGCCGGTCGGCCACGGCTTCCGGC
GTCTCAACGCGCTTTGAGATTCCCAGCTTTTCGGCCAATCCCTGCGGTGCATAGGCGCGTGGCTCGACCG
CTTGCGGGCTGATGGTGACGTGGCCCACTGGTGGCCGCTCCAGGGCCTCGTAGAACGCCTGAATGCGCGT
GTGACGTGCCTTGCTGCCCTCGATGCCCCGTTGCAGCCCTAGATCGGCCACAGCGGCCGCAAACGTGGTC
TGGTCGCGGGTCATCTGCGCTTTGTTGCCGATGAACTCCTTGGCCGACAGCCTGCCGTCCTGCGTCAGCG
GCACCACGAACGCGGTCATGTGCGGGCTGGTTTCGTCACGGTGGATGCTGGCCGTCACGATGCGATCCGC
CCCGTACTTGTCCGCCAGCCACTTGTGCGCCTTCTCGAAGAACGCCGCCTGCTGTTCTTGGCTGGCCGAC
TTCCACCATTCCGGGCTGGCCGTCATGACGTACTCGACCGCCAACACAGCGTCCTTGCGCCGCTTCTCTG
GCAGCAACTCGCGCAGTCGGCCCATCGCTTCATCGGTGCTGCTGGCCGCCCAGTGCTCGTTCTCTGGCGT
CCTGCTGGCGTCAGCGTTGGGCGTCTCGCGCTCGCGGTAGGCGTGCTTGAGACTGGCCGCCACGTTGCCC
ATTTTCGCCAGCTTCTTGCATCGCATGATCGCGTATGCCGCCATGCCTGCCCCTCCCTTTTGGTGTCCAA
CCGGCTCGACGGGGGCAGCGCAAGGCGGTGCCTCCGGCGGGCCACTCAATGCTTGAGTATACTCACTAGA
CTTTGCTTCGCAAAGTAGTGACCGCCTACGGCGGCTGCGGCGCCCTACGGGCTTGCTCTCAGGGCTTCGC
CCTGCGCGGTCGCTGCGCTCCCTTGCCAGCCCGTGGATATGTGGACGATGGCCGCGAGCGGCCACCGGCT
GGCTCGCTTCGCTCGGCCCGTGGACAACCCTGCTGGACAAGCTGATGGACAGGCTGCGCCTGCCCACGAG
CTTGACCACAGGGATTGCCCACCGGCTACCCAGCCTTCGACCACATACCCACCGGCTCCAACTGCGCGGC
CTGCGGCCTTGCCCCATCAATTTTTTTAATTTTCTCTGGGGAAAAGCCTCCGGCCTGCGGCCTGCGCGCT
TCGCTTGCCGGTTGGACACCAAGTGGAAGGCGGGTCAAGGCTCGCGCAGCGACCGCGCAGCGGCTTGGCC
TTGACGCGCCTGGAACGACCCAAGCCTATGCGAGTGGGGGCAGTCGAAGGGCGAAGCCCGCCCGCCTGCC
CCCCGAGCCTCACGGCGGCGAGTGCGGGGGTTCCAAGGGGGCAGCGCCACCTTGGGCAAGGCCGAAGGCC
GCGCAGTCGATCAACAAGCCCCGGAGGGGCCACTTTTTGCCGGAGGGGGAGCCGCGCCGAAGGCGTGGGG
GAACCCCGCAGGGGTGCCCTTCTTTGGGCACCAAAGAACTAGATATAGGGCGAAATGCGAAAGACTTAAA
AATCAACAACTTAAAAAAGGGGGGTACGCAACAGCTCATTGCGGCACCCCCCGCAATAGCTCATTGCGTA
GGTTAAAGAAAATCTGTAATTGACTGCCACTTTTACGCAACGCATAATTGTTGTCGCGCTGCCGAAAAGT
TGCAGCTGATTGCGCATGGTGCCGCAACCGTGCGGCACCCCTACCGCATGGAGATAAGCATGGCCACGCA
GTCCAGAGAAATCGGCATTCAAGCCAAGAACAAGCCCGGTCACTGGGTGCAAACGGAACGCAAAGCGCAT
GAGGCGTGGGCCGGGCTTATTGCGAGGAAACCCACGGCGGCAATGCTGCTGCATCACCTCGTGGCGCAGA
TGGGCCACCAGAACGCCGTGGTGGTCAGCCAGAAGACACTTTCCAAGCTCATCGGACGTTCTTTGCGGAC
GGTCCAATACGCAGTCAAGGACTTGGTGGCCGAGCGCTGGATCTCCGTCGTGAAGCTCAACGGCCCCGGC
ACCGTGTCGGCCTACGTGGTCAATGACCGCGTGGCGTGGGGCCAGCCCCGCGACCAGTTGCGCCTGTCGG
TGTTCAGTGCCGCCGTGGTGGTTGATCACGACGACCAGGACGAATCGCTGTTGGGGCATGGCGACCTGCG
CCGCATCCCGACCCTGTATCCGGGCGAGCAGCAACTACCGACCGGCCCCGGCGAGGAGCCGCCCAGCCAG
CCCGGCATTCCGGGCATGGAACCAGACCTGCCAGCCTTGACCGAAACGGAGGAATGGGAACGGCGCGGGC
AGCAGCGCCTGCCGATGCCCGATGAGCCGTGTTTTCTGGACGATGGCGAGCCGTTGGAGCCGCCGACACG
GGTCACGCTGCCGCGCCGGTAGCACTTGGGTTGCGCAGCAACCCGTAAGTGCGCTGTTCCAGACTATCGG
CTGTAGCCGCCTCGCCGCCCTATACCTTGTCTGCCTCCCCGCGTTGCGTCGCGGTGCATGGAGCCGGGCC
ACCTCGACCTGAATGGAAGCCGGCGGCACCTCGCTAACGGATTCACCGTTTTTATCAGGCTCTGGGAGGC
AGAATAAATGATCATATCGTCAATTATTACCTCCACGGGGAGAGCCTGAGCAAACTGGCCTCAGGCATTT
GAGAAGCACACGGTCACACTGCTTCCGGTAGTCAATAAACCGGTAAACCAGCAATAGACATAAGCGGCTA
TTTAACGACCCTGCCCTGAACCGACGACCGGGTCGAATTTGCTTTCGAATTTCTGCCATTCATCCGCTTA
TTATCACTTATTCAGGCGTAGCAACCAGGCGTTTAAGGGCACCAATAACTGCCTTAAAAAAATTACGCCC
CGCCCTGCCACTCATCGCAGTACGGCCTATTGGTTAAAAAATGAGCTGATTTAACAAAAATTTAACGCGA
ATTTTAACAAAATATTAACGCTTACAATTTCCATTCGCCATTCAGGCTGCGCAACTGTTGGGAAGGGCGA
TCGGTGCGGGCCTCTTCGCTATTACGCCAGCTGGCGAAAGGGGGATGTGCTGCAAGGCGATTAAGTTGGG
TAACGCCAGGGTTTTCCCAGTCACGACGTTGTAAAACGACGGCCAGTGACTTCTGTTGAGTTAAGAACGA
GTATCGAGATGGCACATAGCCTTGCTCAAATTGGAATCAGGTTTGTGCCAATACCAGTAGAAACAGACGA
AGAATCCATGGTTAAGACCCACTTTCACATTTAAGTTGTTTTTCTAATCCGCATATGATCAATTCAAGGC
CGAATAAGAAGGCTGGCTCTGCACCTTGGTGATCAAATAATTCGATAGCTTGTCGTAATAATGGCGGCAT
ACTATCAGTAGTAGGTGTTTCCCTTTCTTCTTTAGCGACTTGATGCTCTTGATCTTCCAATACGCAACCT
AAAGTAAAATGCCCCACAGCGCTGAGTGCATATAATGCATTCTCTAGTGAAAAACCTTGTTGGCATAAAA
AGGCTAATTGATTTTCGAGAGTTTCATACTGTTTTTCTGTAGGCCGTGTACCTAAATGTACTTTTGCTCC
ATCGCGATGACTTAGTAAAGCACATCTAAAACTTTTAGCGTTATTACGTAAAAAATCTTGCCAGCTTTCC
CCTTCTAAAGGGCAAAAGTGAGTATGGTGCCTATCTAACATCTCAATGGCTAAGGCGTCGAGCAAAGCCC
GCTTATTTTTTACATGCCAATACAATGTAGGCTGCTCTACACCTAGCTTCTGGGCGAGTTTACGGGTTGT
TAAACCTTCGATTCCGACCTCATTAAGCAGCTCTAATGCGCTGTTAATCACTTTACTTTTATCTAATCTA
GACATCATTAATTCCTAATTTTTGTTGACACTCTATCATTGATAGAGTTATTTTACCACTCCCTATCAGA
GCTGTCACCGGATGTGCTTTCCGGTCTGATGAGTCCGTGAGGACGAAACAGCCTCTACAAATAATTTTGT
TTAAGAACTGGGAAGAGCGCAGATTAAAGAGGAGAAATACTAGATGCGTAAAGGAGAAGAACTTTTCACT
GGAGTTGTCCCAATTCTTGTTGAATTAGATGGTGATGTTAATGGGCACAAATTTTCTGTCAGTGGAGAGG
GTGAAGGTGATGCAACATACGGAAAACTTACCCTTAAATTTATTTGCACTACTGGAAAACTACCTGTTCC
ATGGCCAACACTTGTCACTACTTTCGGTTATGGTGTTCAATGCTTTGCGAGATACCCAGATCATATGAAA
CAGCATGACTTTTTCAAGAGTGCCATGCCCGAAGGTTATGTACAGGAAAGAACTATATTTTTCAAAGATG
ACGGGAACTACAAGACACGTGCTGAAGTCAAGTTTGAAGGTGATACCCTTGTTAATAGAATCGAGTTAAA
AGGTATTGATTTTAAAGAAGATGGAAACATTCTTGGACACAAATTGGAATACAACTATAACTCACACAAT
GTATACATCATGGCAGACAAACAAAAGAATGGAATCAAAGTTAACTTCAAAATTAGACACAACATTGAAG
ATGGAAGCGTTCAACTAGCAGACCATTATCAACAAAATACTCCAATTGGCGATGGCCCTGTCCTTTTACC
AGACAACCATTACCTGTCCACACAATCTGCCCTTTCGAAAGATCCCAACGAAAAGAGAGACCACATGGTC
CTTCTTGAGTTTGTAACAGCTGCTGGGATTACACATGGCATGGATGAACTATACAAATAATAATACTAGT
AGCGGCCGCTGCAGTCCGGCAAAAAAGGGCAAGGTGTCACCACCCTGCCCTTTTTCTTTAAAACCGAAAA
GATTACTTCGCGTTATGCAGGCTTCCTCGCTCACTGACTCGCTGCGCTCGGTCGTTCGGCTGCGGCGAGC
GGTATCAGCTCACTCAAAGGCGGTAATGCTTTCCAGTCGGGAAACCTGTCGTGCCAGCTGCATTAATGAA
TCGGCCAACGCGCGGGGAGAGGCGGTTTGCGTATTGGGCGCATGCATAAAAACTGTTGTAATTCATTAAG
CATTCTGCCGACATGGAAGCCATCACAAACGGCATGATGAACCTGAATCGCCAGCGGCATCAGCACCTTG
TCGCCTTGCGTATAATATTTGCCCATGGGGGTGGGCGAAGAACTCCAGCATGAGATCCCCGCGCTGGAGG
ATCATCCAGCCGGCGTCCCGGAAAACGATTCCGAAGCCCAACCTTTCATAGAAGGCGGCGGTGGAATCGA
AATCTCGTGATGGCAGGTTGGGCGTCGCTTGGTCGGTCATTTCGAACCCCAGAGTCCCGCTCAGAAGAAC
TCGTCAAGAAGGCGATAGAAGGCGATGCGCTGCGAATCGGGAGCGGCGATACCGTAAAGCACGAGGAAGC
GGTCAGCCCATTCGCCGCCAAGCTCTTCAGCAATATCACGGGTAGCCAACGCTATGTCCTGATAGCGGTC
CGCCACACCCAGCCGGCCACAGTCGATGAATCCAGAAAAGCGGCCATTTTCCACCATGATATTCGGCAAG
CAGGCATCGCCATGGGTCACGACGAGATCCTCGCCGTCGGGCATGCGCGCCTTGAGCCTGGCGAACAGTT
CGGCTGGCGCGAGCCCCTGATGCTCTTCGTCCAGATCATCCTGATCGACAAGACCGGCTTCCATCCGAGT
ACGTGCTCGCTCGATGCGATGTTTCGCTTGGTGGTCGAATGGGCAGGTAGCCGGATCAAGCGTATGCAGC
CGCCGCATTGCATCAGCCATGATGGATACTTTCTCGGCAGGAGCAAGGTGAGATGACAGGAGATCCTGCC
CCGGCACTTCGCCCAATAGCAGCCAGTCCCTTCCCGCTTCAGTGACAACGTCGAGCACAGCTGCGCAAGG
AACGCCCGTCGTGGCCAGCCACGATAGCCGCGCTGCCTCGTCCTTCAGTTCATTCAGGGCACCGGACAGG
TCGGTCTTGACAAAAAGAACCGGGCGCCCCTGCGCTGACAGCCGGAACACGGCGGCATCAGAGCAGCCGA
TTGTCTGTTGTGCCCAGTCATAGCCGAATAGCCTCTCCACCCAAGCGGCCGGAGAACCTGCGTGCAATCC
ATCTTGTTCAATCATGCGAAACGATCCTCATCCTGTCTCTTGATCAGATCTTGATCCCCTGCGCCATCAG
ATCCTTGGCGGCAAGAAAGCCATCCAGTTTACTTTGCAGGGCTTCCCAACCTTACCAGAGGGCGCCCCAG
CTGGCAATTCCGGTTCGCTTGCTGTCCATAAAACCGCCCAGTCTAGCTATCGCCATGTAAGCCCACTGCA
AGCTACCTGCTTTCTCTTTGCGCTTGCGTTTTCCCTT
Features (pLannotate 1.2.2; 18 found; start..end, strand, type, name):
   1248..2019    +  rep_origin     pBBR1 oriV: replication origin of the broad-host-range plasmid pBBR1 from Bordetella bronchiseptica; requires the pBBR1 Rep protein for replication
   2020..2682    +  CDS            pBBR1 Rep: replication protein for the broad-host-range plasmid pBBR1 from Bordetella bronchiseptica
   2743..2812    +  CDS            TcR (fragment): tetracycline efflux protein; tet; confers resistance to tetracycline
   3142..3173    -  CDS            CmR (fragment): chloramphenicol acetyltransferase confers resistance to chloramphenicol
   3173..3250    +  rep_origin     M13 ori (fragment): M13 bacteriophage origin of replication; arrow indicates direction of (+) strand synthesis
   3254..3409    -  CDS            lacZα (fragment): LacZα fragment of β-galactosidase; lacZ fragment
   3410..3490    +  terminator     λ tL3 terminator (fragment): transcription terminator tL3 from phage λ
   3512..4135    -  CDS            TetR: tetracycline repressor TetR; tetR from transposon Tn10; TetR binds to the tetracycline operator tetO to inhibit transcription. This inhibition can be relieved by adding tetracycline or doxycycline.
   4155..4189    +  promoter       tetA promoter: contains a tet operator sequence that enables repression by TetR
   4202..4251    +  misc_RNA       sTRSV HHRz: hammerhead ribozyme from the tobacco ringspot virus satellite RNA (Khvorova et al., 2003)
   4314..5027    +  CDS            hfriFP: hfriFP is a fluorescent protein published in 2013, derived from Herbaspirillum frisingense.
   5034..5054    +  misc_feature   BioBrick suffix: universal suffix for all parts
   5055..5112    +  terminator     his operon terminator: This putative transcriptin terminator from the E. coli his operon has a 2-bp deletion introduced during synthesis. Its efficiency has not been determined.
   5208..5291    -  CDS            lacI (fragment): lac repressor; lacI; The lac repressor binds to the lac operator to inhibit transcription in E. coli. This inhibition can be relieved by adding lactose or isopropyl-β-D-thiogalactopyranoside (IPTG).
   5302..5418    -  CDS            CmR (fragment): chloramphenicol acetyltransferase; cat; confers resistance to chloramphenicol
   5418..5570    -  CDS            ble (fragment): BLE_KLEPN - Experimental evidence at protein level: Swiss-Prot protein existence level 1. Binding protein with a strong affinity to the bleomycin family of antibiotics. Binds to CL990; an antimitotic-antibiotic compound. From Klebsiella pneumoniae.
   5591..6385    -  CDS            NeoR/KanR: aminoglycoside phosphotransferase from Tn5; aph(3')-II (or nptII); confers resistance to neomycin, kanamycin, and G418 (Geneticin®)
   6417..84      -  CDS            tnpA (fragment) (across the origin): TN5P_ECOLX - Also known as tnp. Experimental evidence at protein level: Swiss-Prot protein existence level 1. Mediates transposition of transposon Tn5 by a 'cut and paste' mechanism. First, the monomeric transposase binds the 19 bp inverted DNA repeats flanking the transposon. Then, dimerization of the DNA- bound transposase creates a synaptic DNA complex. After nicking of the first DNA strand, excision of the transposon proceeds through a series of intermediates. The transposase then mediates the insertion of the transposon at a new site by strand transfer. The activity of the wild- type tran
