[The description below was written by a language model from this plasmid's Addgene catalogue record and pLannotate feature annotations shown in this document.]
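Description:
pBTG2 is a low-copy, broad-host-range bacterial expression vector of about 6.6 kb, built for synthetic biology work and belonging to a plasmid toolbox for controlled gene expression across the Proteobacteria. The catalogue entry leaves the backbone unspecified, but the feature table shows the pBBR1 oriV together with the pBBR1 Rep coding sequence. This replicon pair from the Bordetella bronchiseptica plasmid pBBR1 allows maintenance in many Gram-negative hosts as well as in E. coli. Selection is by kanamycin, conferred by the Tn5-derived aminoglycoside phosphotransferase (NeoR/KanR). Short fragments annotated as TcR, CmR, lacZα, lacI, ble, M13 ori and Tn5 transposase appear to be non-functional remnants of the plasmid's ancestry rather than working parts.

The payload is a tetracycline-inducible reporter module. TetR from Tn10 is encoded on the reverse strand, divergent from the tetA promoter, whose tet operator is bound by TetR to keep transcription off until a tetracycline-class inducer relieves repression. A λ tL3 terminator fragment lies just beyond the end of tetR. Downstream of PTetA sits the sTRSV hammerhead ribozyme, a self-cleaving element commonly used as an insulator that trims the 5′ untranslated region so that expression depends less on promoter context. It is followed by the fluorescent reporter, a BioBrick suffix and a his operon terminator. The catalogue identifies the reporter as GFPmut3b, whereas the automated annotation labels this open reading frame hfriFP; the depositor's description is probably the more reliable of the two. The construct serves to characterise TetR/PTetA induction in diverse hosts.
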