Addgene plasmid #149475: pBTG2
Purpose: Broad-Host range expression vector, pBBR origin, TetR repressor, PTetA promoter, GFPmut3b, Kanamycin Resistance Marker.
Depositing lab: Christopher Reisch. Depositing organization: University of Florida. Publication: A plasmid toolbox for controlled gene expression across the Proteobacteria. Schuster LA, Reisch CR. Nucleic Acids Res. 2021 Jun 14. pii: 6298615. doi: 10.1093/nar/gkab496. PubMed 34125913.
Backbone
  Vector backbone: Unspecified
  Vector type: Bacterial Expression, Synthetic Biology
Growth in bacteria
  Bacterial resistance: Kanamycin, 50 μg/mL
  Growth temperature: 37°C
  Growth strain: DH5alpha
  Copy number: Low Copy
Gene/Insert
  Gene/Insert name: TetR-GFP
  Species: Synthetic
  Promoter: PTetA
  Cloning method: Ligation Independent Cloning
Terms and licenses: Academic/Nonprofit Terms; Industry Terms: Not Available to Industry
How to cite: pBTG2 was a gift from Christopher Reisch (Addgene plasmid # 149475 ; http://n2t.net/addgene:149475 ; RRID:Addgene_149475)
